Addgene plasmid #168002: APT3-VAMP7
Purpose: positive selection PACE Accessory Plasmid
Depositing lab: David Liu. Depositing organization: Broad Institute. Publication: Phage-assisted evolution of botulinum neurotoxin proteases with reprogrammed specificity. Blum TR, Liu H, Packer MS, Xiong X, Lee PG, Zhang S, Richter M, Minasov G, Satchell KJF, Dong M, Liu DR. Science. 2021 Feb 19;371(6531):803-810. doi: 10.1126/science.abf5972. PubMed 33602850.
Backbone
  Vector backbone: SC101
  Backbone manufacturer: David Liu Lab
  Vector type: Synthetic Biology
Growth in bacteria
  Bacterial resistance: Ampicillin, 100 μg/mL
  Growth temperature: 37°C
  Growth strain: DH5alpha
  Copy number: Low Copy
Gene/Insert
  Gene/Insert name: VAMP7-T3'PAP
  Species: Synthetic
  Cloning method: Ligation Independent Cloning
Terms and licenses: Academic/Nonprofit Terms; Industry Terms: Not Available to Industry
Depositor comments: Additional insert: gIII/luxAB
How to cite: APT3-VAMP7 was a gift from David Liu (Addgene plasmid # 168002 ; http://n2t.net/addgene:168002 ; RRID:Addgene_168002)
