[The description below was written by a language model from this plasmid's Addgene catalogue record and pLannotate feature annotations shown in this document.]
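Description:
APT3-VAMP7 is a low-copy bacterial accessory plasmid for positive selection in phage-assisted continuous evolution (PACE), classed as a synthetic biology vector. It is about 10.2 kb and is built on a pSC101 backbone, carrying the pSC101 origin together with the Rep101 (RepA) protein that origin requires. It is selected in E. coli with ampicillin through a bla promoter-driven β-lactamase gene.

The payload consists of two divergently arranged modules. On one strand, the listed insert, VAMP7-T3'PAP, appears in the feature table as three consecutive coding segments: a T7 lysozyme fragment, a short fragment of human VAMP7, and a T7-type RNA polymerase. T7 lysozyme is a natural inhibitor of T7 RNA polymerase, so this layout is consistent with a protease-activated polymerase in which the VAMP7 segment serves as a cleavable linker tethering the inhibitor to the enzyme. Although the annotation tool matches the polymerase to the T7 enzyme, the insert name and the reporter promoter suggest a variant that recognises the T3 promoter; the record does not state this explicitly. The promoter driving the fusion is not annotated.

On the opposite strand, a T3 promoter precedes M13 gene III followed by luxA and luxB from Photorhabdus luminescens, with rrnB T1 terminators insulating the units. Cleavage of the VAMP7 sequence by an evolving protease would release the polymerase, switching on pIII, the coat protein needed for infectious phage progeny, along with a luminescence readout. The associated work concerns reprogramming botulinum neurotoxin protease specificity, so the plasmid presumably links VAMP7 cleavage to phage propagation.
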