Features (pLannotate 1.2.2; 13 found; start..end, strand, type, name):
    107..211     +  promoter       AmpR promoter: bla
    212..1072    +  CDS            AmpR: β-lactamase; bla; confers resistance to ampicillin, carbenicillin, and related antibiotics
   1123..1169    +  terminator     rrnB T1 terminator: transcription terminator T1 from the E. coli rrnB gene
   1355..1806    +  CDS            T7 lysozyme (fragment): lysozyme from bacteriophage T7 inhibitor of T7 RNA polymerase
   1832..2011    +  CDS            VAMP7 (fragment): VAMP7_HUMAN - Also known as SYBL1. Experimental evidence at protein level: Swiss-Prot protein existence level 1. Involved in the targeting and/or fusion of transport vesicles to their target membrane during transport of proteins from the early endosome to the lysosome. Required for heterotypic fusion of late endosomes with lysosomes and homotypic lysosomal fusion. Required for calcium regulated lysosomal exocytosis. Involved in the export of chylomicrons from the endoplasmic reticulum to the cis Golgi. Required for exocytosis of mediators during eosinophil and neutrophil degranulation, and tar
   2039..4684    +  CDS            RPOL_BPT7: Experimental evidence at protein level: Swiss-Prot protein existence level 1. Highly processive DNA-dependent RNA polymerase that catalyzes the transcription of class II and class III viral genes. Recognizes a specific promoter sequence and enters first into an 'abortive phase' where very short transcripts are synthesized and released before proceeding to the processive transcription of long RNA chains. Unwinds the double-stranded DNA to expose the coding strand for templating. Participates in the initiation of viral DNA replication presumably by making primers accessible to the DNA polymerase
   4784..5764    -  CDS            LuxB: LuxB luciferase subunit; luxB; from the Photorhabdus luminescens bioluminescence operon
   5828..6907    -  CDS            luxA (sequence partly withheld): LUXA1_PHOLU - Experimental evidence at protein level: Swiss-Prot protein existence level 1. Light-emitting reaction in luminous bacteria. From Photorhabdus luminescens (Xenorhabdus luminescens).
   6907..8180    -  CDS            M13 gene III (fragment) (sequence partly withheld): pIII; III; minor coat protein
   8362..8380    -  promoter       T3 promoter: promoter for bacteriophage T3 RNA polymerase
   8405..8449    -  terminator     rrnB T1 terminator: transcription terminator T1 from the E. coli rrnB gene
   8944..9166    +  rep_origin     pSC101 ori: low-copy replication origin that requires the Rep101 protein
   9214..10164   +  CDS            Rep101: RepA protein needed for replication with the pSC101 origin; rep101
>Addgene plasmid #168002 | APT3-VAMP7 | addgene full sequence | sequence record 330804 | Addgene NGS Result
ACGGCCTATTTGGCCTAAGGGCCTCGTGATACGCCTATTTTTATAGGTTAATGTCATGATAATAATGGTT
TCTTAGACGTCAGGTGGCACTTTTCGGGGAAATGTGCGCGGAACCCCTATTTGTTTATTTTTCTAAATAC
ATTCAAATATGTATCCGCTCATGAGACAATAACCCTGATAAATGCTTCAATAATATTGAAAAAGGAAGAG
TATGAGTATTCAACATTTCCGTGTCGCCCTTATTCCCTTTTTTGCGGCATTTTGCCTTCCTGTTTTTGCT
CACCCAGAAACGCTGGTGAAAGTAAAAGATGCTGAAGATCAGTTGGGTGCACGAGTGGGTTACATCGAAC
TGGATCTCAACAGCGGTAAGATCCTTGAGAGTTTTCGCCCCGAAGAACGTTTTCCAATGATGAGCACTTT
TAAAGTTCTGCTATGTGGCGCGGTATTATCCCGTATTGACGCCGGGCAAGAGCAACTCGGTCGCCGCATA
CACTATTCTCAGAATGACTTGGTTGAGTACTCACCAGTCACAGAAAAGCATCTTACGGATGGCATGACAG
TAAGAGAATTATGCAGTGCTGCCATAACCATGAGTGATAACACTGCGGCCAACTTACTTCTGACAACGAT
CGGAGGACCGAAGGAGCTAACCGCTTTTTTGCACAACATGGGGGATCATGTAACTCGCCTTGATCGTTGG
GAACCGGAGCTGAATGAAGCCATACCAAACGACGAGCGTGACACCACGATGCCTGTAGCAATGGCAACAA
CGTTGCGCAAACTATTAACTGGCGAACTACTTACTCTAGCTTCCCGGCAACAATTAATAGACTGGATGGA
GGCGGATAAAGTTGCAGGACCACTTCTGCGCTCGGCCCTTCCGGCTGGCTGGTTTATTGCTGATAAATCT
GGAGCCGGTGAGCGTGGGTCTCGCGGTATCATTGCAGCACTGGGGCCAGATGGTAAGCCCTCCCGTATCG
TAGTTATCTACACGACGGGGAGTCAGGCAACTATGGATGAACGAAATAGACAGATCGCTGAGATAGGTGC
CTCACTGATTAAGCATTGGTAACGTAATGCTCTGCCAGTGTTACAACCAATTAACCAATTCTGATTTCCG
GTCAAATAAAACGAAAGGCTCAGTCGAAAGACTGGGCCTTTCGTTTTATTCTAGAGCACAGCTAACACCA
CGTCGTCCCTATCTGCTGCCCTAGGTCTATGAGTGGTTGCTGGATAACTTTACGGGCATGCATAAGGCTC
GTAATATATATTCAGGGAGACCACAACGGTTTCCCTCTACAAATAATTTTGTTTAACTTTTACTAGAGTT
CCTTCCTCGAAAGGAAAAAAAAAAATGGCTCGTGTACAGTTTAAACAACGTGAATCTACTGACGCAATCT
TTGTTCACTGCTCGGCTACCAAGCCAAGTCAGAATGTTGGTGTCCGTGAGATTCGCCAGTGGCACAAAGA
GCAGGGTTGGCTCGATGTGGGATACCACTTTATCATCAAGCGAGACGGTACTGTGGAGGCAGGACGAGAT
GAGATGGCTGTAGGCTCTCACGCTAAGGGTTACAACCACAACTCTATCGGCGTCTGCCTTGTTGGTGGTA
TCGACGATAAAGGTAAGTTCGACGCTAACTTTACGCCAGCCCAAATGCAATCCCTTCGCTCACTGCTTGT
CACACTGCTGGCTAAGTACGAAGGCGCTGTGCTTCGCGCCCATCATGAGGTGGCGCCGAAGGCTTCCCCT
TCGTTCGACCTTAAGCGTTGGTGGGAGAAGAACGAACTGGTCACATCTGACCGTGGCGGCTCTGGCGGCT
CTGGCGGCTCTAAAGGTCTGGACAAAGTTATGGAAACCCAGGCTCAGGTTGACGAACTGAAAGGTATCAT
GGTTCGTAACATCGACCTGGTTGCTCAGCGTGGTGAACGTCTGGAACTGCTGATCGACAAAACCGAAAAC
CTGGTTGACTCTTCTGTTACCTTCAAAACCACCTCTCGTAACCTGGCTCGTGGCGGCTCTGGCGGCTCTG
GCGGCTCTAACACGATTAACATCGCTAAGAACGACTTCTCTGACATCGAACTGGCTGCTATCCCGTTCAA
CACTCTGGCTGACCATTACGGTGAGCGTTTAGCTCGCGAACAGTTGGCCCTTGAGCATGAGTCTTACGAG
ATGGGTGAAGCACGCTTCCGCAAGATGTTTGAGCGTCAACTTAAAGCTGGTGAGGTTGCGGATAACGCTG
CCGCCAAGCCTCTCATCACTACCCTACTCCCTAAGATGATTGCACGCATCAACGACTGGTTTGAGGAAGT
GAAAGCTAAGCTCGGCAGGCGCCCGACAGCCTTCCAGTTCCTGCAAGAAATCAAGCCGGAAGCCGTAGCG
TACATCACCATTAAGACCACTCTGGCTTGCCTAACCAGTGCTGACAATACAACCGTTCAGGCTGTAGCAA
GCGCAATCGGTCGGGCCATTGAGGACGAGGCTCGCTTCGGTCGTATCCGTGACCTTGAAGCTAAGCACTT
CAAGAAAAACGTTGAGGAACAACTCAACAAGCGCGTAGGGCACGTCTACAAGAAAGCATTTATGCAAGTT
GTCGAGGCTGACATGCTCTCTAAGGGTCTACTCGGTGGCGAGGCGTGGTCTTCGTGGTATAAGAAAGACT
CTATTCATGTAGGAGTACGCTGCATCGAGATGCTCATTAAGTCAACTGGAATGGTTAGCTTACACCGCCA
AAATGCTGGCGTAGTAGGTCAAGACTCTGAGACTATCGAACTCGCACCTGAATACGCTGAGGCTATCGCA
ACCCGTGCAGGTGCGCTGGCTGGCATCTCTCCGATGTTCCAACCTTGCGTAGTTCCTCCTAAGCCGTGGA
CTGGCATTACTGGTGGTGGCTATTGGGCTAACGGTCGTCGTCCTCTGGCGCTGGTGCGTACTCACAGTAA
GAAAGCACTGATGCGCTACGAAGACGTTTACATGCCTGAGGTGTACAAAGCGATTAACATTGCGCAAAAC
ACCGCATGGAAAATCAACAAGAAAGTCCTAGCGGTCGCCAACGTAATCACCAAGTGGAAGCATTGTCCGG
TCGAGGACATCCCTGCGATTGAGCGTGAAGAACTCCCGATGAAACCGGAAGACATCGACATGAATCCTGA
GGCTCTCACCGCGTGGAAACGTGCTGCCGCTGCTGTGTACCGCAAGGACAAGGCTCGCAAGTCTCGCCGT
ATCAGACTTGAGTTCATGCTTGAGCAAGCCAATAAGTTTGCTAACCATAAGGCCATCTGGTTCCCTTACA
ACATGGACTGGCGCGGTCGTGTTTACGCTGTGTCAATGTTCAACCCGCAAGGTAACGATATGACCAAAGG
ACTGCTTACGCTGGCGAAAGGTAAACCAATCGGTAAGGAAGGTTACTACTGGCTGAAAATCCACGGTGCA
AACTGTGCGGGTGTCGATAAGGTTCCGTTCCCTGAGCGCATCAAGTTCATTGAGGAAAACCACGAGAACA
TCATGGCTTGCGCTAAGTCTCCACTGGAGAACACTTGGTGGGCTGAGCAAGATTCTCCGTTCTGCTTCCT
TGCGTTCTGCTTTGAGTACGCTGGGGTACAGCACCACGGCCTGAGCTATAACTGCTCCCTTCCGCTGGCG
TTTGACGGGTCTTGCTCTGTCATCCAGCACTTCTCCGCGATGCTCCGAGATGAGGTAGGTGGTCGCGCGG
TTAACTTGCTTCCTAGTGAAACCGTTCAGGACATCTACGGGATTGTTGCTAAGAAAGTCAACGAGATTCT
ACAAGCAGACGCAATCAATGGGACCGATAACGAAGTAGTTACCGTGACCGATGAGAACACTGGTGAAATC
TCTGAGAAAGTCAAGCTGGGCACTAAGGCACTGGCTGGTCAATGGCTGGCTTACGGTGTTACTCGCAGTG
TGACTAAGCGTTCAGTCATGACGCTGGCTTACGGGTCCAAAGAGTTCGGCTTCCGTCAACAAGTGCTGGA
CGATACCATTCAGCCAGCTATTGATTCCGGCAAGGGTCTGATGTTCACCCAGCCGAATCAGGCTGCTAGA
TACATGGCTAAGCTGATTTGGGAATCTGTGAGCGTGACGGTGGTAGCTGCGGTTGAAGCAATGAACTGGC
TTAAGTCTGCTGCTAAGCTGCTGGCTGCTGAGGTCAAAGATAAGAAGACTGGAGAGATTCTTCGCAAGCG
TTGCGCTGTGCATTGGATAACTCCTGATGGTTTCCCTGTGTGGCAGGAATACAAGAAGCCTATTCAGACG
CGCTTGGACCTGATGTTCCTCGGTCAGTTCCGCTTACAGCTTACCATTAACACCAACAAAGATAGCGAGA
TTGATGCACACAAACAGGAGGCTGGTATCGCTCCTAACTTTGTACACAGCCAAGACGGTAGCCACCTTCG
TAAGACTGTAGTGTGGGCACACGAGAAGTACGGAATCGAATCTTTTGCACTGATTCACGACTCCTTCGGT
ACCATTCCGGCTGACGCTGCGAACCTGTTCAAAGCAGTGCGCGAAACTATGGTTGACACATATGAGTCTT
GTGATGTACTGGCTGATTTCTACGACCAGTTCGCTGACCAGTTGCACGAGTCTCAATTGGACAAAATGCC
AGCACTTCCGGCTAAAGGTAACTTGAACCTCCGTGACATCTTAGAGTCGGACTTCGCGTTCGCGTAATGG
AGATTTTCAACATGACGCCATGGGCATTAAAAAATGCCCTCTTGGGTTATCAAGAGGGTCATTATATTTG
CTGAGGAGTGCCGTTAATTAAGTTTAGGTATATTCCGTGTGGTACTTCTTAATATTATCATCAACAATAT
TGATTACATTTTTTTGGCTCATCAAATCATTCATTGGTTCAAAGGACAGCAATACACTTTTCGCACCACA
CTTTTCAATTGCCAACTTAGCCGCAGTTATACACTCCGTATAATTTCCGACAGCGTTTTCTGCAATTATT
TCTTCAAGTTTATTTTCGAAATTTTCATTAGGGTGCATTTCAAGAACATAATCACTAATAAATGCACGCG
TCTCTTGTTTAGCTTTATTACTATCTTCGTTATAGTTAACTAATATCATTAACTGATGGTCTATCTCTGA
TAGGTCAACGTCATATTTATCCGCAACGGCTTTATATCTTTCAGCATATTCATATCTAACATCATTAGAA
TCATCCCACTTAAAGATGAGAGGAATACCTTTTTTGGCCGCCCACTCAACAATATGATGACTGGTTGCTG
TTACATATTTCCGAGGTCCGCCTGGCGTATAAGCATGGGGATTTACAGATATTTTAGGGAAGCTATAAAA
ATCGTTATCTGGATTACAATAGCCTGTTGTTAAAGCATCGTTAATGATTTCATAACACTCTTCAAATAGT
TGCTGTTGATATTCAACCGGGCGATTAAAAAAATGCATTTCATCTTTTTTTTCGCAATCACTAAACCCTA
AAATAAATCTCCCTTCACTTAACTGATCCAATAAGCAAGCTTCCTCCGCTATGCGGACAGGATGATGAGT
TGTAATGATGTGATTTAATGAACCAATTTTAATTTTCTCTGTTAAACCGAGCAGAAAACCAGAAACAGTC
AGAGGAGCGCCGACAACACCATTATCTGAAAAATGATTTTCATACACTAAAATCTGTTCAAAATTCAACT
TATCAACATACTCCGTTATTTCCTGCATGCGAACTATACTCTGTTCTTGAACAGTTGTTGAATTGATGAA
GTTAAGGAAGAACAATCCAAATTTGCTACCGCCACCGCCGCTACCGCCACCGCCGCTACCGCCACCGCCG
CTACCGCCACCGCCATAATATAATAGCGAACGTTGTTTTTCTTTAAGAAATGGCATGACATCAGACTGGA
AGAGCTTCATGGAAGCAATAATTTCGTCTACTGTTCCATTAGCTTCAAATCCACAACAAATATTTGATAT
TCCTGTAGCATCAATGTCTTTTTGAATTATGTCAATACATTCCTGCGGCGTTCCCACGGGATTGATTTCG
TAACTGTAATCAATACGGCGATTAGTATCTTTATGTCCTTTTAATACAAAGTCACGCCACTGCCCTTTAT
TGAAATCATAACCTCTTGTTTGGTCTGAATCATCAAAAATAGTCGTAGCATTCACATAAGAATCATACCA
ATGCCCCAGAAATTTCCGGCAAATCTCTTTCGCTTTAATTGAGTCATGATCTACAGATGTTATATATGAT
AAGCAATGGTCGATATTATGAATATCGTGCCCATATTCTTGAGCCACTTCATTATAAAGCTCAAGTTGTG
CTTTCTTTTCGTTAGTATTTATAATCCAACTTAATATCATCGGTAGGCCAAATTGAGCAGCCCACTCAGT
CGTCGAAGCTGATTCAGCCACCACATAAACCGGTGCGCCACCTCTGCTATACGCCGCGGGGTTTACTTTT
ACCTTATGGAACTTGATATGTTCATTATCAGCTTCCATATATCCCTCTGTCATGCCATTCTTTATCAGCC
CGTACCAGCATTCCGCTAAGGCGCGACTGTTATTCATATCTGTGCCGAATACGCGAAAGTCCTTGTTGTA
AAGCCCTCGGCAAATACCAAACCGAAATCGTCCTTTTGACATTTGATCCAATAAATTCACATCTTCAAGT
TGGCGTACTGGATGGGCTGTGGGAAGAACAATAGCGGCAGTTCCTACATTCAATTTTTTAGTCGCGCCAA
GTAAATATGCAGCAGCGACATAAGGGTTACCAAGCAAACCAAACTCCGTGAAATGATGCTCCAGTAACCA
TACGGTATCAAAACCACACTCCTCAGAGATGCGACCTAATTTAACCAAACGTTTCATTACCTCTGTTTGG
GAAAATTGGGGAGGTTGGTATGTAAGCAAAAAGTTTCCAAATTTC
[37 nt withheld, positions 6906-6942]
A
[50 nt withheld, positions 6944-6993]
GCGGAACAGGTTGATCTTATCGCAGTCGATACTGAACTCGTAAGGTTTACCAGCGCCAAAGACAAAAGGG
CGACATTCAACCGATTGAGGGAGG
[35 nt withheld, positions 7088-7122]
T
[62 nt withheld, positions 7124-7185]
A
[41 nt withheld, positions 7187-7227]
A
[161 nt withheld, positions 7229-7389]
TCCCTCAGAGC
[82 nt withheld, positions 7401-7482]
GACAGGAGGTTGAGGCAGGTCAGACGATTGG
[176 nt withheld, positions 7514-7689]
C
[305 nt withheld, positions 7691-7995]
T
[98 nt withheld, positions 7997-8094]
G
[85 nt withheld, positions 8096-8180]
TTTTTTCCTTTTTACTGCACCTGCAGGTCTTTCTTATGAGTTACCTCCTGAACTTGGTAAACAGAACAAC
AAAGCTGCCTGATAGTGGCCTTTATTTTTGGCATAAATAACAGAATAAACACTGCACTGTGTATTCATTC
CAACGAGTGAATACACGGAGCAATGTCGCTCCTTCTTTCTCCCTTTAGTGAGGGTTAATTGTAGGGTCCC
TAAGTCTCCTCAGCAAAACGAAAGGCCCAGTCTTTCGACTGAGCCTTTCGTTTTATTTGACCGGATGTCC
TCTTGACAGTAAGACGGGTAAGCCTGTTGATGATACCGCTGCCTTACTGGGTGCATTAGCCAGTCTGAAT
GACCTGTCACGGGATAATCCGAAGTGGTCAGACTGGAAAATCAGAGGGCAGGAACTGCTGAACAGCAAAA
AGTCAGATAGCACCACATAGCAGACCCGCCATAAAACGCCCTGAGAAGCCCGTGACGGGCTTTTCTTGTA
TTATGGGTAGTTTCCTTGCATGAATCCATAAAAGGCGCCTGTAGTGCCATTTACCCCCATTCACTGCCAG
AGCCGTGAGCGCAGCGAACTGAATGTCACGAAAAAGACAGCGACTCAGGTGCCTGATGGTCGGAGACAAA
AGGAATATTCAGCGATTTGCCCGAGCTTGCGAGGGTGCTACTTAAGCCTTTAGGGTTTTAAGGTCTGTTT
TGTAGAGGAGCAAACAGCGTTTGCGACATCCTTTTGTAATACTGCGGAACTGACTAAAGTAGTGAGTTAT
ACACAGGGCTGGGATCTATTCTTTTTATCTTTTTTTATTCTTTCTTTATTCTATAAATTATAACCACTTG
AATATAAACAAAAAAAACACACAAAGGTCTAGCGGAATTTACAGAGGGTCTAGCAGAATTTACAAGTTTT
CCAGCAAAGGTCTAGCAGAATTTACAGATACCCACAACTCAAAGGAAAAGGACTAGTAATTATCATTGAC
TAGCCCATCTCAATTGGTATAGTGATTAAAATCACCTAGACCAATTGAGATGTATGTCTGAATTAGTTGT
TTTCAAAGCAAATGAACTAGCGATTAGTCGCTATGACTTAACGGAGCATGAAACCAAGCTAATTTTATGC
TGTGTGGCACTACTCAACCCCACGATTGAAAACCCTACAAGGAAAGAACGGACGGTATCGTTCACTTATA
ACCAATACGCTCAGATGATGAACATCAGTAGGGAAAATGCTTATGGTGTATTAGCTAAAGCAACCAGAGA
GCTGATGACGAGAACTGTGGAAATCAGGAATCCTTTGGTTAAAGGCTTTGAGATTTTCCAGTGGACAAAC
TATGCCAAGTTCTCAAGCGAAAAATTAGAATTAGTTTTTAGTGAAGAGATATTGCCTTATCTTTTCCAGT
TAAAAAAATTCATAAAATATAATCTGGAACATGTTAAGTCTTTTGAAAACAAATACTCTATGAGGATTTA
TGAGTGGTTATTAAAAGAACTAACACAAAAGAAAACTCACAAGGCAAATATAGAGATTAGCCTTGATGAA
TTTAAGTTCATGTTAATGCTTGAAAATAACTACCATGAGTTTAAAAGGCTTAACCAATGGGTTTTGAAAC
CAATAAGTAAAGATTTAAACACTTACAGCAATATGAAATTGGTGGTTGATAAGCGAGGCCGCCCGACTGA
TACGTTGATTTTCCAAGTTGAACTAGATAGACAAATGGATCTCGTAACCGAACTTGAGAACAACCAGATA
AAAATGAATGGTGACAAAATACCAACAACCATTACATCAGATTCCTACCTACGTAACGGACTAAGAAAAA
CACTACACGATGCTTTAACTGCAAAAATTCAGCTCACCAGTTTTGAGGCAAAATTTTTGAGTGACATGCA
AAGTAAGCATGATCTCAATGGTTCGTTCTCATGGCTCACGCAAAAACAACGAACCACACTAGAGAACATA
CTGGCTAAATACGGAAGGATCTGA
